>Addgene plasmid #26229 | pBPGAL4.2::p65Uw | depositor full sequence | sequence record 12333 | Author sequence
TAAGAAACCATTATTATCATGACATTAACCTATAAAAATAGGCGTATCACGAGGCCCTTTCGTCTTCAAG
AATTCGTTTATCACAAGTTTGTACAAAAAAGCTGAACGAGAAACGTAAAATGATATAAATATCAATATAT
TAAATTAGATTTTGCATAAAAAACAGACTACATAATACTGTAAAACACAACATATCCAGTCACTATGGCG
GCCGCATTAGGCACCCCAGGCTTTACACTTTATGCTTCCGGCTCGTATAATGTGTGGATTTTGAGTTAGG
ATCCGTCGAGATTTTCAGGAGCTAAGGAAGCTAAAATGGAGAAAAAAATCACTGGATATACCACCGTTGA
TATATCCCAATGGCATCGTAAAGAACATTTTGAGGCATTTCAGTCAGTTGCTCAATGTACCTATAACCAG
ACCGTTCAGCTGGATATTACGGCCTTTTTAAAGACCGTAAAGAAAAATAAGCACAAGTTTTATCCGGCCT
TTATTCACATTCTTGCCCGCCTGATGAATGCTCATCCGGAATTCCGTATGGCAATGAAAGACGGTGAGCT
GGTGATATGGGATAGTGTTCACCCTTGTTACACCGTTTTCCATGAGCAAACTGAAACGTTTTCATCGCTC
TGGAGTGAATACCACGACGATTTCCGGCAGTTTCTACACATATATTCGCAAGATGTGGCGTGTTACGGTG
AAAACCTGGCCTATTTCCCTAAAGGGTTTATTGAGAATATGTTTTTCGTCTCAGCCAATCCCTGGGTGAG
TTTCACCAGTTTTGATTTAAACGTGGCCAATATGGACAACTTCTTCGCCCCCGTTTTCACCATGGGCAAA
TATTATACGCAAGGCGACAAGGTGCTGATGCCGCTGGCGATTCAGGTTCATCATGCCGTTTGTGATGGCT
TCCATGTCGGCAGAATGCTTAATGAATTACAACAGTACTGCGATGAGTGGCAGGGCGGGGCGTAAACGCG
TGGATCCGGCTTACTAAAAGCCAGATAACAGTATGCGTATTTGCGCGCTGATTTTTGCGGTATAAGAATA
TATACTGATATGTATACCCGAAGTATGTCAAAAAGAGGTATGCTATGAAGCAGCGTATTACAGTGACAGT
TGACAGCGACAGCTATCAGTTGCTCAAGGCATATATGATGTCAATATCTCCGGTCTGGTAAGCACAACCA
TGCAGAATGAAGCCCGTCGTCTGCGTGCCGAACGCTGGAAAGCGGAAAATCAGGAAGGGATGGCTGAGGT
CGCCCGGTTTATTGAAATGAACGGCTCTTTTGCTGACGAGAACAGGGGCTGGTGAAATGCAGTTTAAGGT
TTACACCTATAAAAGAGAGAGCCGTTATCGTCTGTTTGTGGATGTACAGAGTGATATTATTGACACGCCC
GGGCGACGGATGGTGATCCCCCTGGCCAGTGCACGTCTGCTGTCAGATAAAGTCTCCCGTGAACTTTACC
CGGTGGTGCATATCGGGGATGAAAGCTGGCGCATGATGACCACCGATATGGCCAGTGTGCCGGTCTCCGT
TATCGGGGAAGAAGTGGCTGATCTCAGCCACCGCGAAAATGACATCAAAAACGCCATTAACCTGATGTTC
TGGGGAATATAAATGTCAGGCTCCCTTATACACAGCCAGTCTGCAGGTCGACCATAGTGACTGGATATGT
TGTGTTTTACAGTATTATGTAGTCTGTTTTTTATGCAAAATCTAATTTAATATATTGATATTTATATCAT
TTTACGTTTCTCGTTCAGCTTTCTTGTACAAAGTGGTGATAAACGGCCGGCCGAGCTCGCCCGGGGATCG
AGCGCAGCGGTATAAAAGGGCGCGGGGTGGCTGAGAGCATCAGTTGTGAATGAATGTTCGAGCCGAGCAG
ACGTGCCGCTGCCTTCGTTAATATCCTTTGAATAAGCCAACTTTGAATCACAAGACGCATACCAAACGGT
ACCGCTAGCAGATCCGCCCGCCAAGCTTGAAGCAAGCCTCAATCAAAATGAAGCTGCTGAGTAGTATTGA
ACAAGCGTGTGACATATGCCGACTTAAGAAGCTGAAGTGCAGCAAGGAAAAGCCGAAGTGCGCCAAATGT
CTTAAGAACAATTGGGAGTGCCGGTACTCGCCAAAGACGAAGCGAAGCCCTTTGACACGCGCTCATTTGA
CTGAAGTGGAGAGTCGCCTGGAGCGCCTTGAGCAGTTGTTCCTCCTCATTTTTCCCCGTGAAGACCTCGA
CATGATACTGAAGATGGATAGTCTCCAAGATATTAAGGCCCTGCTCACTGGCCTGTTTGTTCAGGATAAC
GTCAACAAGGATGCCGTGACGGACCGCCTTGCCTCGGTGGAGACAGATATGCCACTTACCTTGCGGCAGC
ATCGCATCTCGGCTACCAGCAGTAGTGAAGAAAGTTCCAATAAGGGTCAACGGCAACTGACGGTATCGGG
ATCCACGCCGATGGAGTTCCAGTACCTGCCCGATACGGATGACCGTCACCGTATCGAAGAAAAGCGGAAG
CGAACCTATGAAACCTTCAAGTCCATCATGAAAAAGTCCCCCTTCTCGGGCCCCACGGACCCGCGCCCCC
CGCCCCGTCGTATTGCGGTTCCTTCGCGCAGCAGTGCCAGCGTCCCCAAACCCGCACCGCAGCCCTACCC
GTTCACTTCCTCCCTTAGCACGATTAACTATGATGAGTTCCCCACGATGGTGTTCCCCAGTGGACAAATT
TCCCAGGCATCGGCACTGGCTCCGGCCCCACCGCAAGTCCTCCCCCAGGCGCCCGCTCCGGCACCGGCTC
CCGCAATGGTGAGTGCTCTGGCCCAGGCCCCCGCTCCAGTCCCCGTGCTGGCGCCTGGACCCCCACAGGC
AGTTGCCCCTCCTGCTCCGAAACCAACGCAGGCGGGCGAAGGAACCCTGAGCGAGGCCCTCTTGCAGCTT
CAGTTCGATGACGAAGACTTGGGAGCCCTGCTGGGTAACAGCACAGACCCTGCCGTATTCACCGATCTCG
CATCCGTGGACAACAGCGAGTTTCAGCAGCTCTTGAATCAGGGAATCCCGGTCGCACCTCATACCACAGA
GCCCATGCTGATGGAATACCCGGAGGCTATCACGCGACTGGTGACCGGCGCACAGCGACCACCCGATCCA
GCCCCTGCCCCACTGGGTGCCCCGGGTTTGCCCAATGGCCTCCTCAGCGGCGATGAGGATTTCTCCAGCA
TCGCTGATATGGATTTCTCCGCTTTGCTGAGCCAGATAAGCTCCTAAGTTTAAACAAGCTTATCGATACC
GTCGACTAAAGCCAAATAGAAAATTATTCAGTTCCTGGCTTAAGTTTTTAAAAGTGATATTATTTATTTG
GTTGTAACCAACCAAAAGAATGTAAATAACTAATACATAATTATGTTAGTTTTAAGTTAGCAACAAATTG
ATTTTAGCTATATTAGCTACTTGGTTAATAAATAGAATATATTTATTTAAAGATAATTGCGTTTTTATTG
TCAGGGAGTGAGTTTGCTTAAAAACTCGTTTAGATCCACTAGTTCTAGAGCGGCCGCTGGCCACGGGTGC
GCATGATCGTGCTCCTGTCGTTGAGGACCCGGCTAGGCTGGCGGGGTTGCCTTACTGGTTAGCAGAATGA
ATCACCGATACGCGAGCGAACGTGAAGCGACTGCTGCTGCAAAACGTCTGCGACCTGAGCAACAACATGA
ATGGTCTTCGGTTTCCGTGTTTCGTAAAGTCTGGAAACGCGGAAGTCAGCGCCCTGCACCATTATGTTCC
GGAGGCGCGCCCTAGTTCCAGTGAAATCCAAGCATTTTCTAAATTAAATGTATTCTTATTATTATAGTTG
TTATTTTTGATATATATAAACAACACTATTATGCCCACCATTTTTTTGAGATGCATCTACACAAGGAACA
AACACTGGATGTCACTTTCAGTTCAAATTGTAACGCTAATCACTCCGAACAGGTCACAAAAAATTACCTT
AAAAAGTCATAATATTAAATTAGAATAAATATAGCTGTGAGGGAAATATATACAAATATATTGGAGCAAA
TAAATTGTACATACAAATATTTATTACTAATTTCTATTGAGACGAAATGAACCACTCGGAACCATTTGAG
CGAACCGAATCGCGCGGAACTAACGACAGTCGCTCCAAGGTCGTCGAACAAAAGGTGAATGTGTTGCGGA
GAGCGGGTGGGAGACAGCGAAAGAGCAACTACGAAACGTGGTGTGGTGGAGGTGAATTATGAAGAGGGCG
CGCGATTTGAAAAGTATGTATATAAAAAATATATCCCGGTGTTTTATGTAGCGATAAACGAGTTTTTGAT
GTAAGGTATGCAGGTGTGTAAGTCTTTTGGTTAGAAGACAAATCCAAAGTCTACTTGTGGGGATGTTCGA
AGGGGAAATACTTGTATTCTATAGGTCATATCTTGTTTTTATTGGCACAAATATAATTACATTAGCTTTT
TGAGGGGGCAATAAACAGTAAACACGATGGTAATAATGGTAAAAAAAAAAAACAAGCAGTTATTTCGGAT
ATATGTCGGCTACTCCTTGCGTCGGGCCCGAAGTCTTAGAGCCAGATATGCGAGCACCCGGAAGCTCACG
ATGAGAATGGCCAGACCCACGTAGTCCAGCGGCAGATCGGCGGCGGAGAAGTTAAGCGTCTCCAGGATGA
CCTTGCCCGAACTGGGGCACGTGGTGTTCGACGATGTGCAGCTAATTTCGCCCGGCTCCACGTCCGCCCA
TTGGTTAATCAGCAGACCCTCGTTGGCGTAACGGAACCATGAGAGGTACGACAACCATTTGAGGTATACT
GGCACCGAGCCCGAGTTCAAGAAGAAGCCGCCAAAGAGCAGGAATGGTATGATAACCGGCGGACCCACAG
ACAGCGCCATCGAGGTCGAGGAGCTGGCGCAGGATATTAGATATCCGAAGGACGTTGACACATTGGCCAC
CAGAGTGACCAGCGCCAGGCAGTTGAAGAAGTGCAGCACTCCGGCCCGCAGTCCGATCATCGGATAGGCA
ATCGCCGTGAAGACCAGTGGCACTGTGAGAAAAAGCGGCAATTCGGCAATCGTTTTGCCCAGAAAGTATG
TGTCACAGCGATAAAGTCGACTTCGGGCCTCCCTCATAAAAACTGGCAGCTCTGAGGTGAACACCTAAAT
CGAATCGATTCATTAGAAAGTTAGTAAATTATTGAAATGCAAATGTATTCTAAACATGACTTACATTTAT
CGTGGCAAAGACGTTTTGAAAGGTCATGTTGGTCAGGAAGAGGAAGATGGCTCCGTTGATATTCATCACA
CCCACTTGCGTGAGTTGTTGGCCCAAAAAGATGAGGCCAATCAAGATGGCAACCATCTGCAAATTAAAAT
GTTACTCGCATCTCATTAATATTCGCGAGTTAAATGAAATTTATTTATCTTCTGCAAAACTATAAACTAT
ACATCTCATTGAAAAAAACTAAGAAGGGTGTGGAATCAGGCAATTCTATCTAAAATCTAGCGAATTTGTT
TCCAAGAATTGTAAGCGTTATATCATTTGTTTCCACTGGAACCACTCACCGTTGTCTGAATAAGTCGCAC
TTTTACGAGGAGTGGTTCCTTGAGCACCGACAGCCAGGATCGCCACAGGACCGCCCGGAACTGCATGAAC
CAGGTGGCCTTGTAGGTGTACCCATTCTCCGGCTGCTCCAGTGGCTTCTCCAGATTTTTGGTGGCCAACA
ACTGCTCCATATCCCGGGCTACTTTGCTAATGGCAAAATTGTCGCATATCTTGGCGATCCGATCACGGGA
CTCGATCTCCCGTCCGGGCACAACGGCCAACACCTGTACGTAAAAGTCCGCCGGATTGTAGTTGGTAGGA
CACTGGGCACCCACGCTGGATAGGAGTTGAGATGTTATGTAATACTAGATACCCTTAATAAACACATCGA
ACTCACTAGGAAAAGAAGTCGACGGCTTCGCTGGGAGTGCCCAAGAAAGCTACCCTGCCCTCGGCCATCA
GAAGGATCTTGTCAAAGAGCTCAAACAGCTCGGAAGACGGCTGATGAATGGTCAGGATGACGGTCTTGCC
CTTCTGCGACAGCTTCTTCAGCACCTGGACGACGCTGTGGGCGGTAAAGGAGTCCAGTCCGGAGGTGGGC
TCATCGCAGATCAGAAGCGGCGGATCGGTTAGAGCCTCGGAGGCGAATGCCAGACGCTTCCTTTCTCCGC
CGGACAGACCTTTCACCCTGCCGGGCACACCGATGATCGTGTGCTGACATTTGCTGAGCGAAAGCTCCTG
GATCACCTGATCCACGCGGGCCACTCGCTGCCGATAGGTCAGATGTCGTGGCATCCGCACCATGGCTTGG
AAAATCAGGTGTTCCCTGGCCGTTAGGGAGCCGATAAAGAGGTCATCCTGCTGGACATAGGCGCACCTGG
CCTGCATCTCCTTGGCGTCCACAGGTTGGCCATTGAGCAGTCGCATCCCGGATGGCGATACTTGGATGCC
CTGCGGCGATCGAAAGGCAAGGGCATTCAGCAGGGTCGTCTTTCCGGCACCGGAACTGCCCATCACGGCC
AAAAGTTCGCCCGGATAGGCCACGCCGCAAACTGAGTTTCAAATTGGTAATTGGACCCTTTATTAAGATT
TCACACAGATCAGCCGACTGCGAATAGAAACTCACCGTTCTTGAGCAAATGTTTCCTGGGCGCCGGTATG
TGTCGCTCGTTGCAGAATAGTCCGCGTGTCCGGTTGACCAGCTGCCGCCATCCGGAGCCCGGCTGATTGA
CCGCCCCAAAGATGTCCATATTGTGCCAGGCATAGGTGAGGTTCTCGGCTAGTTGGCCGCTCCCTGAACC
GGAGTCCTCCGGCGGACTGGGTGGCCGGAGCGTGCCGTAGTTTTTGGCCTGCCCGAAGCCCTGGTTAATG
CAGCTCTGCGAAGCCGCTCCGCTGTCACCCTGCAATGATAGGGGATCTCAAATATCAACTACTAGCGTTA
TGCTCATCTAACCCCGAACAAAAAGTACCCCGAAGTATCCTACGAAGTAGGTTTATACTTTTATTTATTT
TTTGTGCATCTAGGATCAGCTTAAAATATCTGGTTGTTATATTTTTTGTAAAAAAGAATATAGTCGAAAA
TGAATGCCTTTAGATGTCTTGATCATGATATGATCTCAAAAATTGTCTTATATAGCGAGAACAGCTACCA
GAATAATCTGTTTCGTGTCACTATTTGTTTGTGCAATTGCGGTTTGGGATTTTTGTGGGTCGCAGTTCTC
ACGCCGCATACAATTTGATGTTGCAATCGCAGTTCCTATAGATCAAGTGAACTTAAGATGTATGCACATG
TACTACTCACATTGTTCAGATGCTCGGCAGATGGGTGTTTGCTGCCTCCGCGAATTAATAGCTCCTGATC
CTCTTGGCCCATTGCCGGGATTTTTCACACTTTCCCCTGCTTACCCACCCAAAACCAATCACCACCCCAA
TCACTCAAAAAACAAACAAAAATAAGAAGCGAGAGGAGTTTTGGCACAGCACTTTGTGTTTAATTGATGG
CGTAAACCGCTTGGAGCTTCGTCACGAAACCGCTGACAAAATGCAACTGAAGGCGGACATTGACGCTACG
TAACGCTACAAACGGTGGCGAAAGAGATAGCGGACGCAGCGGCGAAAGAGACGGCGATATTTCTGTGGAC
AGAGAAGGAGGCAAACAGCGCTGACTTTGAGTGGAATGTCATTTTGAGTGAGAGGTAATCGAAAGAACCT
GGTACATCAAATACCCTTGGATCGAAGTAAATTTAAAACTGATCAGATAAGTTCAATGATATCCAGTGCA
GTAAAAAAAAAAAATGTTTTTTTTATCTACTTTCCGCAAAAATGGGTTTTATTAACTTACATACATACTA
GGCGCGCCCATATGTTCGGCTTGTCGACATGCCCGCCGTGACCGTCGAGAACCCGCTGACGCTGCCCCGC
GTATCCGCACCCGCCGACGCCGTCGCACGTCCCGTGCTCACCGTGACCACCGCGCCCAGCGGTTTCGAGG
GCGAGGGCTTCCCGGTGCGCCGCGCGTTCGCCGGGATCAACTACCGCCACCTCGACCCGTTCATCATGAT
GGACCAGATGGGTGAGGTGGAGTACGCGCCCGGGGAGCCCAAGGGCACGCCCTGGCACCCGCACCGCGGC
TTCGAGACCGTGACCTACATCGTCGACGGTAACATGTGAGCAAAAGGCCAGCAAAAGGCCAGGAACCGTA
AAAAGGCCGCGTTGCTGGCGTTTTTCCATAGGCTCCGCCCCCCTGACGAGCATCACAAAAATCGACGCTC
AAGTCAGAGGTGGCGAAACCCGACAGGACTATAAAGATACCAGGCGTTTCCCCCTGGAAGCTCCCTCGTG
CGCTCTCCTGTTCCGACCCTGCCGCTTACCGGATACCTGTCCGCCTTTCTCCCTTCGGGAAGCGTGGCGC
TTTCTCATAGCTCACGCTGTAGGTATCTCAGTTCGGTGTAGGTCGTTCGCTCCAAGCTGGGCTGTGTGCA
CGAACCCCCCGTTCAGCCCGACCGCTGCGCCTTATCCGGTAACTATCGTCTTGAGTCCAACCCGGTAAGA
CACGACTTATCGCCACTGGCAGCAGCCACTGGTAACAGGATTAGCAGAGCGAGGTATGTAGGCGGTGCTA
CAGAGTTCTTGAAGTGGTGGCCTAACTACGGCTACACTAGAAGAACAGTATTTGGTATCTGCGCTCTGCT
GAAGCCAGTTACCTTCGGAAAAAGAGTTGGTAGCTCTTGATCCGGCAAACAAACCACCGCTGGTAGCGGT
GGTTTTTTTGTTTGCAAGCAGCAGATTACGCGCAGAAAAAAAGGATCTCAAGAAGATCCTTTGATCTTTT
CTACGGGGTCTGACGCTCAGTGGAACGAAAACTCACGTTAAGGGATTTTGGTCATGAGATTATCAAAAAG
GATCTTCACCTAGATCCTTTTAAATTAAAAATGAAGTTTTAAATCAATCTAAAGTATATATGAGTAAACT
TGGTCTGACAGTTACCAATGCTTAATCAGTGAGGCACCTATCTCAGCGATCTGTCTATTTCGTTCATCCA
TAGTTGCCTGACTCCCCGTCGTGTAGATAACTACGATACGGGAGGGCTTACCATCTGGCCCCAGTGCTGC
AATGATACCGCGAGACCCACGCTCACCGGCTCCAGATTTATCAGCAATAAACCAGCCAGCCGGAAGGGCC
GAGCGCAGAAGTGGTCCTGCAACTTTATCCGCCTCCATCCAGTCTATTAATTGTTGCCGGGAAGCTAGAG
TAAGTAGTTCGCCAGTTAATAGTTTGCGCAACGTTGTTGCCATTGCTACAGGCATCGTGGTGTCACGCTC
GTCGTTTGGTATGGCTTCATTCAGCTCCGGTTCCCAACGATCAAGGCGAGTTACATGATCCCCCATGTTG
TGCAAAAAAGCGGTTAGCTCCTTCGGTCCTCCGATCGTTGTCAGAAGTAAGTTGGCCGCAGTGTTATCAC
TCATGGTTATGGCAGCACTGCATAATTCTCTTACTGTCATGCCATCCGTAAGATGCTTTTCTGTGACTGG
TGAGTACTCAACCAAGTCATTCTGAGAATAGTGTATGCGGCGACCGAGTTGCTCTTGCCCGGCGTCAATA
CGGGATAATACCGCGCCACATAGCAGAACTTTAAAAGTGCTCATCATTGGAAAACGTTCTTCGGGGCGAA
AACTCTCAAGGATCTTACCGCTGTTGAGATCCAGTTCGATGTAACCCACTCGTGCACCCAACTGATCTTC
AGCATCTTTTACTTTCACCAGCGTTTCTGGGTGAGCAAAAACAGGAAGGCAAAATGCCGCAAAAAAGGGA
ATAAGGGCGACACGGAAATGTTGAATACTCATACTCTTCCTTTTTCAATATTATTGAAGCATTTATCAGG
GTTATTGTCTCATGAGCGGATACATATTTGAATGTATTTAGAAAAATAAACAAATAGGGGTTCCGCGCAC
ATTTCCCCGAAAAGTGCCACCTGACGTC
Features (pLannotate 1.2.2; 17 found; start..end, strand, type, name):
     83..207     +  protein_bind   attR1: mutant version of attR; recombination site for the Gateway® LR reaction LR Clonase™
    232..262     +  promoter       lac UV5 promoter: E. coli lac promoter with an "up" mutation
    286..315     +  promoter       cat promoter (fragment): promoter of the E. coli cat gene encoding chloramphenicol acetyltransferase
    316..975     +  CDS            CmR: chloramphenicol acetyltransferase; cat; confers resistance to chloramphenicol
   1154..1312    +  CDS            ccdA (fragment): CCDA_ECO57 - Also known as H, letA. Experimental evidence at protein level: Swiss-Prot protein existence level 1. Antitoxin component of a type II toxin-antitoxin (TA) system which inhibits the post-segregational killing (PSK) of plasmid-free cells, also referred to as a plasmid addiction system. Binds to and blocks the activity of CcdB; will also remove bound CcdB protein from the CcdB-GyrA complex by forming a CcdA-CcdB complex, a process termed rejuvenation. Functions as a transcriptional corepressor for the ccdAB operon, repression also requires CcdB (By similarity). From Escherichia coli
   1317..1619    +  CDS            ccdB: CCDB_ECOLI - Also known as G, letB, letD. Experimental evidence at protein level: Swiss-Prot protein existence level 1. Toxic component of a type II toxin-antitoxin (TA) system, functioning in plasmid maintainence. Responsible for the post- segregational killing (PSK) of plasmid-free cells, also referred to as a plasmid addiction system. Half-life of over 2 hours. Cell killing by CcdB is accompanied by filamentation, defects in chromosome and plasmid segregation, defects in cell division, formation of anucleate cells, decreased DNA synthesis and plasmid loss. Interferes with the activity of DN
   1663..1787    -  protein_bind   attR2: mutant version of attR; recombination site for the Gateway® LR reaction LR Clonase™
   2008..2448    +  CDS            GAL4 (fragment): GAL4_YEAST - Experimental evidence at protein level: Swiss-Prot protein existence level 1. This protein is a positive regulator for the gene expression of the galactose-induced genes such as GAL1, GAL2, GAL7, GAL10, and MEL1 which code for the enzymes used to convert galactose to glucose. It recognizes a 17 base pair sequence in (5'-CGGRNNRCYNYNCNCCG-3') the upstream activating sequence (UAS-G) of these genes. From Saccharomyces cerevisiae (strain ATCC 204508 / S288c) (Baker's yeast).
   2452..3264    +  CDS            RELA (fragment): TF65_HUMAN - Also known as NFKB3. Experimental evidence at protein level: Swiss-Prot protein existence level 1. NF-kappa-B is a pleiotropic transcription factor present in almost all cell types and is the endpoint of a series of signal transduction events that are initiated by a vast array of stimuli related to many biological processes such as inflammation, immunity, differentiation, cell growth, tumorigenesis and apoptosis. NF-kappa-B is a homo- or heterodimeric complex formed by the Rel-like domain- containing proteins RELA/p65, RELB, NFKB1/p105, NFKB1/p50, REL and NFKB2/p52. The heterodime
   3275..3296    +  misc_feature   MCS (fragment): pBluescript multiple cloning site
   3533..3557    -  misc_feature   MCS (fragment): pBluescript multiple cloning site
   3632..3787    -  CDS            YPB1_ECOLX (fragment): Protein predicted: Swiss-Prot protein existence level 4. From Escherichia coli.
   4560..7432    -  CDS            mini-white: Drosophila white gene eye color pigment; white; This is a modified version of the white gene lacking part of the first intron.
   8127..8196    -  protein_bind   attB: attB site for the φC31 integrase (Groth et al., 2000) phage φC31 integrase
   8283..8871    -  rep_origin     ori: high-copy-number ColE1/pMB1/pBR322/pUC origin of replication
   9042..9902    -  CDS            AmpR: β-lactamase; bla; confers resistance to ampicillin, carbenicillin, and related antibiotics
   9903..10007   -  promoter       AmpR promoter: bla
