[The description below was written by a language model from this plasmid's Addgene catalogue record and pLannotate feature annotations shown in this document.]
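Description:
pBPGAL4.2::p65Uw is a Drosophila (insect expression) transformation vector built on the pBPGUw backbone, designed as a Gateway destination plasmid for making enhancer-driven transcriptional driver lines. In bacteria it replicates from a high-copy ColE1/pUC origin and carries AmpR. The Gateway cassette adds a second marker, chloramphenicol resistance, together with the ccdB toxin gene (and a ccdA fragment) between attR1 and attR2. Because ccdB is present, the unrecombined plasmid has to be maintained in a ccdB-tolerant strain. An LR reaction replaces the CmR/ccdB cassette with a DNA fragment of choice, typically a candidate enhancer, and provides counter-selection against unrecombined vector.

Immediately downstream of attR2 lies the payload, a 1,260 bp GAL4::p65 chimera cloned between KpnI and HindIII. It fuses an N-terminal fragment of yeast GAL4, which recognises UAS sites, to a fragment of human RELA (NF-κB p65), presumably supplying the transcriptional activation function in place of GAL4's own activation domain. The feature table does not annotate a promoter between attR2 and the coding sequence. A sequencing primer named for DSCP suggests a Drosophila synthetic core promoter sits there, so that the inserted enhancer would dictate expression pattern, but the record does not state this explicitly, nor does it annotate the 3′ terminator.

For fly transgenesis the plasmid carries a φC31 attB site, allowing integrase-mediated insertion into defined genomic attP landing sites, and the mini-white eye-colour marker for identifying transformants. The associated publication concerns refinement of targeted gene expression tools in Drosophila, consistent with use as a modified GAL4 driver for activating UAS-linked transgenes.
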