Addgene plasmid #26229: pBPGAL4.2::p65Uw
Depositing lab: Gerald Rubin. Depositing organization: HHMI, Janelia Research Campus. Publication: Refinement of tools for targeted gene expression in Drosophila. Pfeiffer BD, Ngo TT, Hibbard KL, Murphy C, Jenett A, Truman JW, Rubin GM. Genetics. 2010 Oct;186(2):735-55. doi: 10.1534/genetics.110.119917. Epub 2010 Aug 9. PubMed 20697123.
Backbone
  Vector backbone: pBPGUw
  Backbone size w/o insert (bp): 8778
  Vector type: Insect Expression
Growth in bacteria
  Bacterial resistance: Chloramphenicol and Ampicillin, 25 & 100 μg/mL
  Growth temperature: 37°C
  Growth strain: ccdB Survival
  Growth instructions: ccdB Survival 2T1 strain (Invitrogen), or equivalent, must be used to propagate plasmids carrying the ccdB gene.
  Copy number: High Copy
Gene/Insert
  Gene/Insert name: GAL4::p65
  Species: H. sapiens (human), S. cerevisiae (budding yeast)
  Insert size (bp): 1260
  Entrez Gene: RELA (a.k.a. AIF3BL3, CMCU, NFKB3, p65)
  Cloning method: Restriction Enzyme; 5′ cloning site KpnI (not destroyed); 3′ cloning site HindIII (not destroyed)
  Sequencing primers: 5′ DSCP F: GAGCTCGCCCGGGGATC; 3′ GAL4 R: CGGCATCCTTGTTGACGTTAT
Terms and licenses: Academic/Nonprofit Terms; Industry Terms: Not Available to Industry
How to cite: pBPGAL4.2::p65Uw was a gift from Gerald Rubin (Addgene plasmid # 26229 ; http://n2t.net/addgene:26229 ; RRID:Addgene_26229)
