>Addgene plasmid #26229 | pBPGAL4.2::p65Uw | addgene partial sequence | sequence record 32348 | 26229 with pBluescriptSK
ACGCAATTATCTTTAAATAAATATATTCTATTTATTAACCAAGTAGCTAATATAGCTAAAATCAATTTGT
TGCTAACTTAAAACTAACATAATTATGTATTAGTTATTTACATTCTTTTGGTTGGTTACAACCAAATAAA
TAATATCACTTTTAAAAACTTAAGCCAGGAACTGAATAATTTTCTATTTGGCTTTAGTCGACGGTATCGA
TAAGCTTGTTTAAACTTAGGAGCTTATCTGGCTCAGCAAAGCGGAGAAATCCATATCAGCGATGCTGGAG
AAATCCTCATCGCCGCTGAGGAGGCCATTGGGCAAACCCGGGGCACCCAGTGGGGCAGGGGCTGGATCGG
GTGGTCGCTGTGCGCCGGTCACCAGTCGCGTGATAGCCTCCGGGTATTCCATCAGCATGGGCTCTGTGGT
ATGAGGTGCGACCGGGATTCCCTGATTCAAGAGCTGCTGAAACTCGCTGTTGTCCACGGATGCGAGATCG
GTGAATACGGCAGGGTCTGTGCTGTTACCCAGCAGGGCTCCCAAGTCTTCGTCATCGAACTGAAGCTGCA
AGAGGGCCTCGCTCAGGGTTCCTTCGCCCGCCTGCGTTGGTTTCGGAGCAGGAGGGGCAACTGCCTGTGG
GGGTCCAGGCGCCAGCACGGGGACTGGAGCGGGGGCCTGGGCCAGAGCACTCACCATTGCGGGAGCCGGT
GCCGGAGCGGGCGCCTGGGGGAGGACTTGCGGTGGGGCCGGAGCCAGTGCCGATGCCTGGGAAATTTGTC
CACTGGGGAACACCATCGTGGGGAACTCATCATAGTTAATCGTGCTAAGGGAGGAAGTGAACGGGTAGGG
CTGCGGTGCGGGTTTGGGGACGCTGGCACTGCTGCGCGAAGGACG
